>Addgene plasmid #102840 | STAGR_gRNAScaffold_hU6 | addgene full sequence | sequence record 201864 | Addgene NGS Result
CCCATTCGACCACCAAGCGAAACATCGCATCGAGCGAGCACGTACTCGGATGGAAGCCGGTCTTGTCGAT
CAGGATGATCTGGACGAAGAGCATCAGGGGCTCGCGCCAGCCGAACTGTTCGCCAGGCTCAAGGCGAGCA
TGCCCGACGGCGAGGATCTCGTCGTGACCCATGGCGATGCCTGCTTGCCGAATATCATGGTGGAAAATGG
CCGCTTTTCTGGATTCATCGACTGTGGCCGGCTGGGTGTGGCGGACCGCTATCAGGACATAGCGTTGGCT
ACCCGTGATATTGCTGAAGAGCTTGGCGGCGAATGGGCTGACCGCTTCCTCGTGCTTTACGGTATCGCCG
CTCCCGATTCGCAGCGCATCGCCTTCTATCGCCTTCTTGACGAGTTCTTCTGAGCGGGACTCTGGGGTTC
GAAATGACCGACCAAGCGACGCCCAACCTGCCATCACGAGATTTCGATTCCACCGCCGCCTTCTATGAAA
GGTTGGGCTTCGGAATCGTTTTCCGGGACGCCGGCTGGATGATCCTCCAGCGCGGGGATCTCATGCTGGA
GTTCTTCGCCCACCCTAGGGGGAGGCTAACTGAAACACGGAAGGAGACAATACCGGAAGGAACCCGCGCT
ATGACGGCAATAAAAAGACAGAATAAAACGCACGGTGTTGGGTCGTTTGTTCATAAACGCGGGGTTCGGT
CCCAGGGCTGGCACTCTGTCGATACCCCACCGAGACCCCATTGGGGCCAATACGCCCGCGTTTCTTCCTT
TTCCCCACCCCACCCCCCAAGTTCGGGTGAAGGCCCAGGGCTCGCAGCCAACGTCGGGGCGGCAGGCCCT
GCCATAGCCTCAGGTTACTCATATATACTTTAGATTGATTTAAAACTTCATTTTTAATTTAAAAGGATCT
AGGTGAAGATCCTTTTTGATAATCTCATGACCAAAATCCCTTAACGTGAGTTTTCGTTCCACTGAGCGTC
AGACCCCGTAGAAAAGATCAAAGGATCTTCTTGAGATCCTTTTTTTCTGCGCGTAATCTGCTGCTTGCAA
ACAAAAAAACCACCGCTACCAGCGGTGGTTTGTTTGCCGGATCAAGAGCTACCAACTCTTTTTCCGAAGG
TAACTGGCTTCAGCAGAGCGCAGATACCAAATACTGTTCTTCTAGTGTAGCCGTAGTTAGGCCACCACTT
CAAGAACTCTGTAGCACCGCCTACATACCTCGCTCTGCTAATCCTGTTACCAGTGGCTGCTGCCAGTGGC
GATAAGTCGTGTCTTACCGGGTTGGACTCAAGACGATAGTTACCGGATAAGGCGCAGCGGTCGGGCTGAA
CGGGGGGTTCGTGCACACAGCCCAGCTTGGAGCGAACGACCTACACCGAACTGAGATACCTACAGCGTGA
GCTATGAGAAAGCGCCACGCTTCCCGAAGGGAGAAAGGCGGACAGGTATCCGGTAAGCGGCAGGGTCGGA
ACAGGAGAGCGCACGAGGGAGCTTCCAGGGGGAAACGCCTGGTATCTTTATAGTCCTGTCGGGTTTCGCC
ACCTCTGACTTGAGCGTCGATTTTTGTGATGCTCGTCAGGGGGGCGGAGCCTATGGAAAAACGCCAGCAA
CGCGGCCTTTTTACGGTTCCTGGCCTTTTGCTGGCCTTTTGCTCAGTTTTAGAGCTAGAAATAGCAAGTT
AAAATAAGGCTAGTCCGTTATCAACTTGAAAAAGTGGCACCGAGTCGGTGCTTTTTTTCGGTGCTTTTTT
AAGGTCGGGCAGGAAGAGGGCCTATTTCCCATGATTCCTTCATATTTGCATATACGATACAAGGCTGTTA
GAGAGATAATTAGAATTAATTTGACTGTAAACACAAAGATATTAGTACAAAATACGTGACGTAGAAAGTA
ATAATTTCTTGGGTAGTTTGCAGTTTTAAAATTATGTTTTAAAATGGACTATCATATGCTTACCGTAACT
TGAAAGTATTTAGATTTCTTGGCTTTATATATCTTGTGGAAAGGACGAAACACCGTGCAGTCGACGGTAC
CGCGGGCCCGGGATCCACCGGATCTAGATAACTGATCATAATCAGCCATACCACATTTGTAGAGGTTTTA
CTTGCTTTAAAAAACCTCCCACACCTCCCCCTGAACCTGAAACATAAAATGAATGCAATTGTTGTTGTTA
ACTTGTTTATTGCAGCTTATAATGGTTACAAATAAAGCAATAGCATCACAAATTTCACAAATAAAGCATT
TTTTTCACTGCATTCTAGTTGTGGTTTGTCCAAACTCATCAATGTATCTTAACGCGTAAATTGTAAGCGT
TAATATTTTGTTAAAATTCGCGTTAAATTTTTGTTAAATCAGCTCATTTTTTAACCAATAGGCCGAAATC
GGCAAAATCCCTTATAAATCAAAAGAATAGACCGAGATAGGGT
[37 nt withheld, positions 2424-2460]
AAAGAACGTGGACTCCAACGTCAAAGG
[49 nt withheld, positions 2488-2536]
T
[91 nt withheld, positions 2538-2628]
G
[124 nt withheld, positions 2630-2753]
CAGGTGGCACTTTTCGGGGAAATGTGCGCGGAACCCCTATTTGTTTATTTTTCTAAATACATTCAAATAT
GTATCCGCTCATGAGACAATAACCCTGATAAATGCTTCAATAATATTGAAAAAGGAAGAGTCCTGAGGCG
GAAAGAACCAGCTGTGGAATGTGTGTCAGTTAGGGTGTGGAAAGTCCCCAGGCTCCCCAGCAGGCAGAAG
TATGCAAAGCATGCATCTCAATTAGTCAGCAACCAGGTGTGGAAAGTCCCCAGGCTCCCCAGCAGGCAGA
AGTATGCAAAGCATGCATCTCAATTAGTCAGCAACCATAGTCCCGCCCCTAACTCCGCCCATCCCGCCCC
TAACTCCGCCCAGTTCCGCCCATTCTCCGCCCCATGGCTGACTAATTTTTTTTATTTATGCAGAGGCCGA
GGCCGCCTCGGCCTCTGAGCTATTCCAGAAGTAGTGAGGAGGCTTTTTTGGAGGCCTAGGCTTTTGCAAA
GATCGATCAAGAGACAGGATGAGGATCGTTTCGCATGATTGAACAAGATGGATTGCACGCAGGTTCTCCG
GCCGCTTGGGTGGAGAGGCTATTCGGCTATGACTGGGCACAACAGACAATCGGCTGCTCTGATGCCGCCG
TGTTCCGGCTGTCAGCGCAGGGGCGCCCGGTTCTTTTTGTCAAGACCGACCTGTCCGGTGCCCTGAATGA
ACTGCAAGACGAGGCAGCGCGGCTATCGTGGCTGGCCACGACGGGCGTTCCTTGCGCAGCTGTGCTCGAC
GTTGTCACTGAAGCGGGAAGGGACTGGCTGCTATTGGGCGAAGTGCCGGGGCAGGATCTCCTGTCATCTC
ACCTTGCTCCTGCCGAGAAAGTATCCATCATGGCTGATGCAATGCGGCGGCTGCATACGCTTGATCCGGC
TACCTG
Features (pLannotate 1.2.2; 13 found; start..end, strand, type, name):
    424..576     +  CDS            ble (fragment): BLE_KLEPN - Experimental evidence at protein level: Swiss-Prot protein existence level 1. Binding protein with a strong affinity to the bleomycin family of antibiotics. Binds to CL990; an antimitotic-antibiotic compound. From Klebsiella pneumoniae.
    635..682     +  polyA_signal   HSV TK poly(A) signal: herpes simplex virus thymidine kinase polyadenylation signal (Cole and Stacy, 1985)
    773..789     -  polyA_signal   bGH poly(A) signal (fragment): bovine growth hormone polyadenylation signal
   1011..1599    +  rep_origin     ori: high-copy-number ColE1/pMB1/pBR322/pUC origin of replication
   1656..1731    +  misc_RNA       gRNA scaffold: guide RNA scaffold for the Streptococcus pyogenes CRISPR/Cas9 system
   1766..2006    +  promoter       U6 promoter: RNA polymerase III promoter for human U6 snRNA
   2016..2046    +  misc_feature   MCS (fragment): multiple cloning site
   2063..2147    +  CDS            large T antigen (fragment): large T antigen from SV40 (simian virus 40)
   2170..2291    +  polyA_signal   SV40 poly(A) signal: SV40 polyadenylation signal
   2325..2753    -  rep_origin     f1 ori (sequence partly withheld): f1 bacteriophage origin of replication; arrow indicates direction of (+) strand synthesis
   2780..2884    +  promoter       AmpR promoter: bla
   2886..3243    +  promoter       SV40 promoter: SV40 enhancer and early promoter
   3278..403     +  CDS            NeoR/KanR (across the origin): aminoglycoside phosphotransferase from Tn5; aph(3')-II (or nptII); confers resistance to neomycin, kanamycin, and G418 (Geneticin®)
