[The description below was written by a language model from this plasmid's Addgene catalogue record and pLannotate feature annotations shown in this document.]
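Description:
STAGR_gRNAScaffold_hU6 is a small (about 3.7 kb) bacterial plasmid that is not meant to be an expression vector. It serves as a PCR template for STAgR (string assembly gRNA cloning), a one-step method for building vectors that carry several guide RNA cassettes for multiplex CRISPR experiments. It is propagated in E. coli from a high-copy ColE1/pUC-type origin and selected with kanamycin. Resistance comes from a Tn5 NeoR/KanR gene placed behind tandem bacterial (bla) and SV40 early promoters and followed by an HSV TK polyadenylation signal, an arrangement that could in principle also give G418 resistance in mammalian cells. An f1 origin, an SV40 poly(A) signal and short fragments annotated as ble, bGH poly(A), a multiple cloning site and SV40 large T antigen are also present. These appear to be backbone remnants with no stated role.

The functional insert, introduced by Gibson cloning, places the Streptococcus pyogenes Cas9 gRNA scaffold directly upstream of the human U6 RNA polymerase III promoter. This order is the reverse of a normal guide expression cassette, and it is what makes the plasmid useful as a template. Amplifying across the scaffold–hU6 unit yields a piece that supplies the end of one guide cassette and the promoter of the next. In a scheme of this kind, the protospacers would be supplied in the primer overhangs, so that the resulting fragments can be joined in series into a recipient vector to form an array of hU6-driven guides. The record itself states only that the plasmid serves as a PCR template for a STAgR reaction, and it contains no protospacer of its own.
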