Addgene plasmid #102840: STAGR_gRNAScaffold_hU6
Purpose: Can be used as PCR template for a STAgR reaction
Depositing lab: Stefan Stricker. Depositing organization: Ludwig-Maximilians-Universitaet Muenchen (LMU). Publication: One step generation of customizable gRNA vectors for multiplex CRISPR approaches through string assembly gRNA cloning (STAgR). Breunig CT, Durovic T, Neuner AM, Baumann V, Wiesbeck MF, Koferle A, Gotz M, Ninkovic J, Stricker SH. PLoS One. 2018 Apr 27;13(4):e0196015. doi: 10.1371/journal.pone.0196015. eCollection 2018. PubMed 29702666.
Backbone
  Vector backbone: PCR Template for STAgR Reactions
  Backbone manufacturer: Stricker Lab
  Total vector size (bp): 3668
Growth in bacteria
  Bacterial resistance: Kanamycin, 50 μg/mL
  Growth temperature: 37°C
  Growth strain: DH5alpha
  Copy number: Unknown
Gene/Insert
  Gene/Insert name: gRNAScaffold_hU6promoter
  Promoter: hU6
  Cloning method: Gibson Cloning
  Sequencing primers: 5′ gTTTTAGAGCTAGAAATAGCAAGTT; 3′ cGGTGTTTCGTCCTTT
Terms and licenses: Academic/Nonprofit Terms; Industry Terms: Not Available to Industry
How to cite: STAGR_gRNAScaffold_hU6 was a gift from Stefan Stricker (Addgene plasmid # 102840 ; http://n2t.net/addgene:102840 ; RRID:Addgene_102840)
